[The description below was written by a language model from this plasmid's Addgene catalogue record and pLannotate feature annotations shown in this document.]
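Description:
pcDNA5/FRT/TO-Venus-Flag-Gateway (1124) is an empty mammalian expression backbone derived from Invitrogen's pcDNA5/FRT/TO and converted into a Gateway destination vector. In bacteria it replicates from a high-copy ColE1/pUC-type origin and carries AmpR. The Gateway cassette adds a chloramphenicol resistance gene and the ccdB gyrase toxin, so the unrecombined plasmid is maintained under ampicillin plus chloramphenicol in a ccdB-tolerant strain. The sequenced record is about 7.6 kb.

The expression unit is driven by the CMV enhancer/promoter followed by tet operator sequences, which the annotation software reports as short fragments of other Tet-responsive promoters. These operators make transcription repressible by the Tet repressor and inducible with tetracycline. Downstream lies the attR1–CmR–ccdB–attR2 cassette, which the depositor inserted into a blunt-ended AflII site. It is followed by Venus yellow fluorescent protein, a 3xFLAG epitope and the bGH polyadenylation signal. An LR reaction with an entry clone replaces the cassette with a gene of interest, which is then expressed with a C-terminal Venus-3xFLAG fusion for fluorescence imaging and for FLAG-based detection or purification. A few restriction sites flanking the cassette and Venus also allow conventional subcloning.

Beyond the bGH signal, an FRT site sits directly upstream of a hygromycin resistance coding sequence with an SV40 poly(A) signal; no full promoter for it is annotated. As is standard for this backbone, FLP-mediated integration into a genomic FRT site in a suitable host line activates hygromycin resistance. This gives single-site, isogenic integrants. The depositor states the intended use as generating tetracycline-inducible stable cell lines.
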