Addgene plasmid #40999: pcDNA5/FRT/TO-Venus-Flag-Gateway (1124)
Purpose: (Empty Backbone)
Depositing lab: Jonathon Pines. Depositing organization: Gurdon Institute. Publication: How cyclin A destruction escapes the spindle assembly checkpoint. Di Fiore B, Pines J. J Cell Biol. 2010 Aug 23;190(4):501-9. 10.1083/jcb.201001083 PubMed 20733051.
Backbone
  Vector backbone: pcDNA5/FRT/TO
  Backbone manufacturer: Invitrogen
  Modifications to backbone: Venus-3xFlag added (C-terminal), converted to Gateway destination vector (see notes below)
  Vector type: Mammalian Expression
  Promoter: CMV
  Selectable markers: Hygromycin
  Tag / fusion protein: Venus YFP (C terminal on insert); 3xFLAG (DYKDHDGDYKDHDIDYKDDDDK) (C terminal on insert)
Growth in bacteria
  Bacterial resistance: Chloramphenicol and Ampicillin, 25 & 100 μg/mL
  Growth temperature: 37°C
  Growth strain: ccdB Survival
  Copy number: Unknown
Gene/Insert
  Cloning method: Restriction Enzyme
  Sequencing primers: 5′ LNCX; 3′ EGFP-N, BGH-rev
Terms and licenses: Academic/Nonprofit Terms; Industry Terms: Not Available to Industry
Depositor comments: Venus YFP-3xFlag was inserted via BstXI-XhoI sites (to create pcDNA5/FRT/TO-Venus-Flag, Addgene Plasmid# 40998). The plasmid was then converted to a Gateway destination vector by inserting Gateway cassette C1, containing recombination sites attR1 and attR2, CmR, and ccdB, into the Afl II site (blunt ended). This plasmid can be used to place genes into the pcDNA5/FRT/TO-Venus-Flag construct by Gateway reaction, to make tetracycline-inducible stable cell lines. For subcloning, the following restriction sites are present: Between the CMV promoter and the Gateway cassette: PmeI (non-unique) Between the Gateway cassette and Venus: HindIII, Asp718I, KpnI, BamHI (non-unique, also in GW casette), and BstXI Between Venus and BGHpA: XhoI, Eco0109I, ApaI, and PmeI (non-unique)
How to cite: pcDNA5/FRT/TO-Venus-Flag-Gateway (1124) was a gift from Jonathon Pines (Addgene plasmid # 40999 ; http://n2t.net/addgene:40999 ; RRID:Addgene_40999)
