Features (pLannotate 1.2.2; 29 found; start..end, strand, type, name):
     74..453     +  enhancer       CMV enhancer: human cytomegalovirus immediate early enhancer
    454..657     +  promoter       CMV promoter: human cytomegalovirus (CMV) immediate early promoter
    659..678     +  promoter       PLtetO-1 promoter (fragment): modified phage lambda PL promoter with tet operator sites (Lutz and Bujard, 1997)
    680..699     +  promoter       PLtetO-1 promoter (fragment): modified phage lambda PL promoter with tet operator sites (Lutz and Bujard, 1997)
    707..740     +  promoter       TRE3GV promoter (fragment): 3rd-generation Tet-responsive promoter that can be activated by binding of Tet-On® 3G, optimized for retroviral and lentiviral vectors
    820..944     +  protein_bind   attR1: mutant version of attR; recombination site for the Gateway® LR reaction LR Clonase™
    969..999     +  promoter       lac UV5 promoter: E. coli lac promoter with an "up" mutation
   1023..1052    +  promoter       cat promoter (fragment): promoter of the E. coli cat gene encoding chloramphenicol acetyltransferase
   1053..1733    +  CDS            CmR: chloramphenicol acetyltransferase confers resistance to chloramphenicol
   1890..2048    +  CDS            ccdA (fragment): CCDA_ECO57 - Also known as H, letA. Experimental evidence at protein level: Swiss-Prot protein existence level 1. Antitoxin component of a type II toxin-antitoxin (TA) system which inhibits the post-segregational killing (PSK) of plasmid-free cells, also referred to as a plasmid addiction system. Binds to and blocks the activity of CcdB; will also remove bound CcdB protein from the CcdB-GyrA complex by forming a CcdA-CcdB complex, a process termed rejuvenation. Functions as a transcriptional corepressor for the ccdAB operon, repression also requires CcdB (By similarity). From Escherichia coli
   2053..2358    +  CDS            ccdB: CcdB, a bacterial toxin that poisons DNA gyrase; ccdB; Plasmids containing the ccdB gene cannot be propagated in standard E. coli strains.
   2399..2523    -  protein_bind   attR2: mutant version of attR; recombination site for the Gateway® LR reaction LR Clonase™
   2573..3289    +  CDS            Venus: Venus is a basic (constitutively fluorescent) yellow fluorescent protein published in 2002, derived from Aequorea victoria. It is reported to be a rapidly-maturing weak dimer with moderate acid sensitivity.
   3302..3367    +  CDS            3xFLAG: three tandem FLAG® epitope tags, followed by an enterokinase cleavage site
   3414..3638    +  polyA_signal   bGH poly(A) signal: bovine growth hormone polyadenylation signal
   3642..3663    +  promoter       SV40 promoter (fragment): SV40 enhancer and early promoter
   3684..3917    +  rep_origin     f1 ori (fragment) (sequence partly withheld): f1 bacteriophage origin of replication; arrow indicates direction of (+) strand synthesis
   3922..3969    +  protein_bind   FRT: FLP-mediated recombination occurs in the 8-bp core sequence TCTAGAAA (Turan and Bode, 2011). FLP recombinase from the Saccharomyces cerevisiae 2μ plasmid
   3977..4999    +  CDS            HygR: aminoglycoside phosphotransferase from E. coli; aph(4)-Ia; confers resistance to hygromycin
   5009..5134    +  CDS            ble (fragment): BLE_KLEPN - Experimental evidence at protein level: Swiss-Prot protein existence level 1. Binding protein with a strong affinity to the bleomycin family of antibiotics. Binds to CL990; an antimitotic-antibiotic compound. From Klebsiella pneumoniae.
   5129..5250    +  polyA_signal   SV40 poly(A) signal: SV40 polyadenylation signal
   5323..5339    -  protein_bind   lac operator: The lac repressor binds to the lac operator to inhibit transcription in E. coli. This inhibition can be relieved by adding lactose or isopropyl-β-D-thiogalactopyranoside (IPTG). lac repressor encoded by lacI
   5347..5377    -  promoter       lac promoter: promoter for the E. coli lac operon
   5392..5413    -  protein_bind   CAP binding site: CAP binding activates transcription in the presence of cAMP. E. coli catabolite activator protein
   5426..5518    -  CDS            lacI (fragment): lac repressor; lacI; The lac repressor binds to the lac operator to inhibit transcription in E. coli. This inhibition can be relieved by adding lactose or isopropyl-β-D-thiogalactopyranoside (IPTG).
   5701..6289    -  rep_origin     ori: high-copy-number ColE1/pMB1/pBR322/pUC origin of replication
   6460..7320    -  CDS            AmpR: β-lactamase; bla; confers resistance to ampicillin, carbenicillin, and related antibiotics
   7321..7425    -  promoter       AmpR promoter: bla
   7484..7536    -  misc_feature   bom (fragment): basis of mobility region from pBR322
>Addgene plasmid #40999 | pcDNA5/FRT/TO-Venus-Flag-Gateway (1124) | addgene full sequence | sequence record 248279 | Addgene NGS Result
AATTGCATGAAGAATCTGCTTAGGGTTAGGCGTTTTGCGCTGCTTCGCGATGTACGGGCCAGATATACGC
GTTGACATTGATTATTGACTAGTTATTAATAGTAATCAATTACGGGGTCATTAGTTCATAGCCCATATAT
GGAGTTCCGCGTTACATAACTTACGGTAAATGGCCCGCCTGGCTGACCGCCCAACGACCCCCGCCCATTG
ACGTCAATAATGACGTATGTTCCCATAGTAACGCCAATAGGGACTTTCCATTGACGTCAATGGGTGGAGT
ATTTACGGTAAACTGCCCACTTGGCAGTACATCAAGTGTATCATATGCCAAGTACGCCCCCTATTGACGT
CAATGACGGTAAATGGCCCGCCTGGCATTATGCCCAGTACATGACCTTATGGGACTTTCCTACTTGGCAG
TACATCTACGTATTAGTCATCGCTATTACCATGGTGATGCGGTTTTGGCAGTACATCAATGGGCGTGGAT
AGCGGTTTGACTCACGGGGATTTCCAAGTCTCCACCCCATTGACGTCAATGGGAGTTTGTTTTGGCACCA
AAATCAACGGGACTTTCCAAAATGTCGTAACAACTCCGCCCCATTGACGCAAATGGGCGGTAGGCGTGTA
CGGTGGGAGGTCTATATAAGCAGAGCTCTCCCTATCAGTGATAGAGATCTCCCTATCAGTGATAGAGATC
GTCGACGAGCTCGTTTAGTGAACCGTCAGATCGCCTGGAGACGCCATCCACGCTGTTTTGACCTCCATAG
AAGACACCGGGACCGATCCAGCCTCCGGACTCTAGCGTTTAAACATCAAACAAGTTTGTACAAAAAAGCT
GAACGAGAAACGTAAAATGATATAAATATCAATATATTAAATTAGATTTTGCATAAAAAACAGACTACAT
AATACTGTAAAACACAACATATCCAGTCACTATGGCGGCCGCATTAGGCACCCCAGGCTTTACACTTTAT
GCTTCCGGCTCGTATAATGTGTGGATTTTGAGTTAGGATCCGTCGAGATTTTCAGGAGCTAAGGAAGCTA
AAATGGAGAAAAAAATCACTGGATATACCACCGTTGATATATCCCAATGGCATCGTAAAGAACATTTTGA
GGCATTTCAGTCAGTTGCTCAATGTACCTATAACCAGACCGTTCAGCTGGATATTACGGCCTTTTTAAAG
ACCGTAAAGAAAAATAAGCACAAGTTTTATCCGGCCTTTATTCACATTCTTGCCCGCCTGATGAATGCTC
ATCCGGAATTCCGTATGGCAATGAAAGACGGTGAGCTGGTGATATGGGATAGTGTTCACCCTTGTTACAC
CGTTTTCCATGAGCAAACTGAAACGTTTTCATCGCTCTGGAGTGAATACCACGACGATTTCCGGCAGTTT
CTACACATATATTCGCAAGATGTGGCGTGTTACGGTGAAAACCTGGCCTATTTCCCTAAAGGGTTTATTG
AGAATATGTTTTTCGTCTCAGCCAATCCCTGGGTGAGTTTCACCAGTTTTGATTTAAACGTGGCCAATAT
GGACAACTTCTTCGCCCCCGTTTTCACCATGGGCAAATATTATACGCAAGGCGACAAGGTGCTGATGCCG
CTGGCGATTCAGGTTCATCATGCCGTTTGTGATGGCTTCCATGTCGGCAGAATGCTTAATGAATTACAAC
AGTACTGCGATGAGTGGCAGGCGGGGCGTAATCTAGAGGATCCGGCTTACTAAAAGCCAGATAACAGTAT
GCGTATTTGCGCGCTGATTTTTGCGGTATAAGAATATATACTGATATGTATACCCGAAGTATGTCAAAAA
GAGGTATGCTATGAAGCAGCGTATTACAGTGACAGTTGACAGCGACAGCTATCAGTTGCTCAAGGCATAT
ATGATGTCAATATCTCCGGTCTGGTAAGCACAACCATGCAGAATGAAGCCCGTCGTCTGCGTGCCGAACG
CTGGAAAGCGGAAAATCAGGAAGGGATGGCTGAGGTCGCCCGGTTTATTGAAATGAACGGCTCTTTTGCT
GACGAGAACAGGGGCTGGTGAAATGCAGTTTAAGGTTTACACCTATAAAAGAGAGAGCCGTTATCGTCTG
TTTGTGGATGTACAGAGTGATATTATTGACACGCCCGGGCGACGGATGGTGATCCCCCTGGCCAGTGCAC
GTCTGCTGTCAGATAAAGTCCCCCGTGAACTTTACCCGGTGGTGCATATCGGGGATGAAAGCTGGCGCAT
GATGACCACCGATATGGCCAGTGTGCCGGTCTCCGTTATCGGGGAAGAAGTGGCTGATCTCAGCCACCGC
GAAAATGACATCAAAAACGCCATTAACCTGATGTTCTGGGGAATATAAATGTCAGGCTCCCTTATACACA
GCCAGTCTGCAGGTCGACCATAGTGACTGGATATGTTGTGTTTTACAGTATTATGTAGTCTGTTTTTTAT
GCAAAATCTAATTTAATATATTGATATTTATATCATTTTACGTTTCTCGTTCAGCTTTCTTGTACAAAGT
GGTTCGATTTAAGCTTGGTACCGAGCTCGGATCCACTAGTCCAGTGTGGTGGATGGTGAGCAAGGGCGAG
GAGCTGTTCACCGGGGTGGTGCCCATCCTGGTCGAGCTGGACGGCGACGTAAACGGCCACAAGTTCAGCG
TGTCCGGCGAGGGCGAGGGCGATGCCACCTACGGCAAGCTGACCCTGAAGCTGATCTGCACCACCGGCAA
GCTGCCCGTGCCCTGGCCCACCCTCGTGACCACCCTGGGCTACGGCCTGCAGTGCTTCGCCCGCTACCCC
GACCACATGAAGCAGCACGACTTCTTCAAGTCCGCCATGCCCGAAGGCTACGTCCAGGAGCGCACCATCT
TCTTCAAGGACGACGGCAACTACAAGACCCGCGCCGAGGTGAAGTTCGAGGGCGACACCCTGGTGAACCG
CATCGAGCTGAAGGGCATCGACTTCAAGGAGGACGGCAACATCCTGGGGCACAAGCTGGAGTACAACTAC
AACAGCCACAACGTCTATATCACCGCCGACAAGCAGAAGAACGGCATCAAGGCCAACTTCAAGATCCGCC
ACAACATCGAGGACGGCGGCGTGCAGCTCGCCGACCACTACCAGCAGAACACCCCCATCGGCGACGGCCC
CGTGCTGCTGCCCGACAACCACTACCTGAGCTACCAGTCCGCCCTGAGCAAAGACCCCAACGAGAAGCGC
GATCACATGGTCCTGCTGGAGTTCGTGACCGCCGCCGGGATCACTCTCGGCATGGACGAGCTGTACAAGG
GATCCCGGGCTGACTACAAAGACCATGACGGTGATTATAAAGATCATGACATCGACTACAAGGATGACGA
TGACAAGTAGCTCGAGTCTAGAGGGCCCGTTTAAACCCGCTGATCAGCCTCGACTGTGCCTTCTAGTTGC
CAGCCATCTGTTGTTTGCCCCTCCCCCGTGCCTTCCTTGACCCTGGAAGGTGCCACTCCCACTGTCCTTT
CCTAATAAAATGAGGAAATTGCATCGCATTGTCTGAGTAGGTGTCATTCTATTCTGGGGGGTGGGGTGGG
GCAGGACAGCAAGGGGGAGGATTGGGAAGACAATAGCAGGCATGCTGGGGATGCGGTGGGCTCTATGGCT
TCTGAGGCGGAAAGAACCAGCTGGGGCTCTAGGGGGTATCCCC
[124 nt withheld, positions 3684-3807]
C
[91 nt withheld, positions 3809-3899]
AGGGTGATGGTTCACGTACCTAGAAGTTCCTATTCCGAAGTTCCTATTCTCTAGAAAGTATAGGAACTTC
CTTGGCCAAAAAGCCTGAACTCACCGCGACGTCTGTCGAGAAGTTTCTGATCGAAAAGTTCGACAGCGTC
TCCGACCTGATGCAGCTCTCGGAGGGCGAAGAATCTCGTGCTTTCAGCTTCGATGTAGGAGGGCGTGGAT
ATGTCCTGCGGGTAAATAGCTGCGCCGATGGTTTCTACAAAGATCGTTATGTTTATCGGCACTTTGCATC
GGCCGCGCTCCCGATTCCGGAAGTGCTTGACATTGGGGAATTCAGCGAGAGCCTGACCTATTGCATCTCC
CGCCGTGCACAGGGTGTCACGTTGCAAGACCTGCCTGAAACCGAACTGCCCGCTGTTCTGCAGCCGGTCG
CGGAGGCCATGGATGCGATCGCTGCGGCCGATCTTAGCCAGACGAGCGGGTTCGGCCCATTCGGACCGCA
AGGAATCGGTCAATACACTACATGGCGTGATTTCATATGCGCGATTGCTGATCCCCATGTGTATCACTGG
CAAACTGTGATGGACGACACCGTCAGTGCGTCCGTCGCGCAGGCTCTCGATGAGCTGATGCTTTGGGCCG
AGGACTGCCCCGAAGTCCGGCACCTCGTGCACGCGGATTTCGGCTCCAACAATGTCCTGACGGACAATGG
CCGCATAACAGCGGTCATTGACTGGAGCGAGGCGATGTTCGGGGATTCCCAATACGAGGTCGCCAACATC
TTCTTCTGGAGGCCGTGGTTGGCTTGTATGGAGCAGCAGACGCGCTACTTCGAGCGGAGGCATCCGGAGC
TTGCAGGATCGCCGCGGCTCCGGGCGTATATGCTCCGCATTGGTCTTGACCAACTCTATCAGAGCTTGGT
TGACGGCAATTTCGATGATGCAGCTTGGGCGCAGGGTCGATGCGACGCAATCGTCCGATCCGGAGCCGGG
ACTGTCGGGCGTACACAAATCGCCCGCAGAAGCGCGGCCGTCTGGACCGATGGCTGTGTAGAAGTACTCG
CCGATAGTGGAAACCGACGCCCCAGCACTCGTCCGAGGGCAAAGGAATAGCACGTACTACGAGATTTCGA
TTCCACCGCCGCCTTCTATGAAAGGTTGGGCTTCGGAATCGTTTTCCGGGACGCCGGCTGGATGATCCTC
CAGCGCGGGGATCTCATGCTGGAGTTCTTCGCCCACCCCAACTTGTTTATTGCAGCTTATAATGGTTACA
AATAAAGCAATAGCATCACAAATTTCACAAATAAAGCATTTTTTTCACTGCATTCTAGTTGTGGTTTGTC
CAAACTCATCAATGTATCTTATCATGTCTGTATACCGTCGACCTCTAGCTAGAGCTTGGCGTAATCATGG
TCATAGCTGTTTCCTGTGTGAAATTGTTATCCGCTCACAATTCCACACAACATACGAGCCGGAAGCATAA
AGTGTAAAGCCTGGGGTGCCTAATGAGTGAGCTAACTCACATTAATTGCGTTGCGCTCACTGCCCGCTTT
CCAGTCGGGAAACCTGTCGTGCCAGCTGCATTAATGAATCGGCCAACGCGCGGGGAGAGGCGGTTTGCGT
ATTGGGCGCTCTTCCGCTTCCTCGCTCACTGACTCGCTGCGCTCGGTCGTTCGGCTGCGGCGAGCGGTAT
CAGCTCACTCAAAGGCGGTAATACGGTTATCCACAGAATCAGGGGATAACGCAGGAAAGAACATGTGAGC
AAAAGGCCAGCAAAAGGCCAGGAACCGTAAAAAGGCCGCGTTGCTGGCGTTTTTCCATAGGCTCCGCCCC
CCTGACGAGCATCACAAAAATCGACGCTCAAGTCAGAGGTGGCGAAACCCGACAGGACTATAAAGATACC
AGGCGTTTCCCCCTGGAAGCTCCCTCGTGCGCTCTCCTGTTCCGACCCTGCCGCTTACCGGATACCTGTC
CGCCTTTCTCCCTTCGGGAAGCGTGGCGCTTTCTCATAGCTCACGCTGTAGGTATCTCAGTTCGGTGTAG
GTCGTTCGCTCCAAGCTGGGCTGTGTGCACGAACCCCCCGTTCAGCCCGACCGCTGCGCCTTATCCGGTA
ACTATCGTCTTGAGTCCAACCCGGTAAGACACGACTTATCGCCACTGGCAGCAGCCACTGGTAACAGGAT
TAGCAGAGCGAGGTATGTAGGCGGTGCTACAGAGTTCTTGAAGTGGTGGCCTAACTACGGCTACACTAGA
AGAACAGTATTTGGTATCTGCGCTCTGCTGAAGCCAGTTACCTTCGGAAAAAGAGTTGGTAGCTCTTGAT
CCGGCAAACAAACCACCGCTGGTAGCGGTGGTTTTTTTGTTTGCAAGCAGCAGATTACGCGCAGAAAAAA
AGGATCTCAAGAAGATCCTTTGATCTTTTCTACGGGGTCTGACGCTCAGTGGAACGAAAACTCACGTTAA
GGGATTTTGGTCATGAGATTATCAAAAAGGATCTTCACCTAGATCCTTTTAAATTAAAAATGAAGTTTTA
AATCAATCTAAAGTATATATGAGTAAACTTGGTCTGACAGTTACCAATGCTTAATCAGTGAGGCACCTAT
CTCAGCGATCTGTCTATTTCGTTCATCCATAGTTGCCTGACTCCCCGTCGTGTAGATAACTACGATACGG
GAGGGCTTACCATCTGGCCCCAGTGCTGCAATGATACCGCGAGACCCACGCTCACCGGCTCCAGATTTAT
CAGCAATAAACCAGCCAGCCGGAAGGGCCGAGCGCAGAAGTGGTCCTGCAACTTTATCCGCCTCCATCCA
GTCTATTAATTGTTGCCGGGAAGCTAGAGTAAGTAGTTCGCCAGTTAATAGTTTGCGCAACGTTGTTGCC
ATTGCTACAGGCATCGTGGTGTCACGCTCGTCGTTTGGTATGGCTTCATTCAGCTCCGGTTCCCAACGAT
CAAGGCGAGTTACATGATCCCCCATGTTGTGCAAAAAAGCGGTTAGCTCCTTCGGTCCTCCGATCGTTGT
CAGAAGTAAGTTGGCCGCAGTGTTATCACTCATGGTTATGGCAGCACTGCATAATTCTCTTACTGTCATG
CCATCCGTAAGATGCTTTTCTGTGACTGGTGAGTACTCAACCAAGTCATTCTGAGAATAGTGTATGCGGC
GACCGAGTTGCTCTTGCCCGGCGTCAATACGGGATAATACCGCGCCACATAGCAGAACTTTAAAAGTGCT
CATCATTGGAAAACGTTCTTCGGGGCGAAAACTCTCAAGGATCTTACCGCTGTTGAGATCCAGTTCGATG
TAACCCACTCGTGCACCCAACTGATCTTCAGCATCTTTTACTTTCACCAGCGTTTCTGGGTGAGCAAAAA
CAGGAAGGCAAAATGCCGCAAAAAAGGGAATAAGGGCGACACGGAAATGTTGAATACTCATACTCTTCCT
TTTTCAATATTATTGAAGCATTTATCAGGGTTATTGTCTCATGAGCGGATACATATTTGAATGTATTTAG
AAAAATAAACAAATAGGGGTTCCGCGCACATTTCCCCGAAAAGTGCCACCTGACGTCGACGGATCGGGAG
ATCTCCCGATCCCCTATGGTGCACTCTCAGTACAATCTGCTCTGATGCCGCATAGTTAAGCCAGTATCTG
CTCCCTGCTTGTGTGTTGGAGGTCGCTGAGTAGTGCGCGAGCAAAATTTAAGCTACAACAAGGCAAGGCT
TGACCGAC
