>Addgene plasmid #40999 | pcDNA5/FRT/TO-Venus-Flag-Gateway (1124) | addgene partial sequence | sequence record 55153 | EGFP-N 5'-CGTCGCCGTCCAGCTCGACCAG-3'
GCTCCTCGCCCTTGCTCACCATCCACCACACTGGACTAGTGGATCCGAGCTCGGTACCAAGCTTAAATCG
AACCACTTTGTACAAGAAAGCTGAACGAGAAACGTAAAATGATATAAATATCAATATATTAAATTAGATT
TTGCATAAAAAACAGACTACATAATACTGTAAAACACAACATATCCAGTCACTATGGTCGACCTGCAGAC
TGGCTGTGTATAAGGGAGCCTGACATTTATATTCCCCAGAACATCAGGTTAATGGCGTTTTTGATGTCAT
TTTCGCGGTGGCTGAGATCAGCCACTTCTTCCCCGATAACGGAGACCGGCACACTGGCCATATCGGTGGT
CATCATGCGCCAGCTTTCATCCCCGATATGCACCACCGGGTAAAGTTCACGGGGGACTTTATCTGACAGC
AGACGTGCACTGGCCAGGGGGATCACCATCCGTCGCCCGGGCGTGTCAATAATATCACTCTGTACATCCA
CAAACAGACGATAACGGCTCTCTCTTTTATAGGTGTAAACCTTAAACTGCATTTCACCAGCCCCTGTTCT
CGTCAGCAAAAGAGCCGTTCATTTCAATAAACCGGGCGACCTCAGCCATCCCTTCCTGATTTTCCGCTTT
CCAGCGTTCGGCACGCAGACGACGGGCTTCATTCTGCATGGTTGTGCTTACCAGACCGGAGATATTGACA
TCATATATGCCTTGAGCAACTGATAGCTGTCGCTGTCAACTGTCACTGTAATACGCTGCTTCATAGCATA
CCTCTTTTTGACATACTTCGGGTATACATATCAGTATATATTCTTATACCGCAAAAATCAGCGCGCAAAT
ACGCATACTGTTATCTGGCTTTTAGTAAGCCGGATCCTCTAGATTACGCCCCGCCTGCCACTCATCGCAG
TACTGTTGTAATTCATTAAGCATTCTGCCGACATGGAAGCCATCACAAACGGCATGATGAA
