>Addgene plasmid #40999 | pcDNA5/FRT/TO-Venus-Flag-Gateway (1124) | addgene partial sequence | sequence record 55421 | CMV-F 5'-CGCAAATGGGCGGTAGGCGTG-3'
AGCAGAGCTCTCCCTATCAGTGATAGAGATCTCCCTATCAGTGATAGAGATCGTCGACGAGCTCGTTTAG
TGAACCGTCAGATCGCCTGGAGACGCCATCCACGCTGTTTTGACCTCCATAGAAGACACCGGGACCGATC
CAGCCTCCGGACTCTAGCGTTTAAACATCAAACAAGTTTGTACAAAAAAGCTGAACGAGAAACGTAAAAT
GATATAAATATCAATATATTAAATTAGATTTTGCATAAAAAACAGACTACATAATACTGTAAAACACAAC
ATATCCAGTCACTATGGCGGCCGCATTAGGCACCCCAGGCTTTACACTTTATGCTTCCGGCTCGTATAAT
GTGTGGATTTTGAGTTAGGATCCGTCGAGATTTTCAGGAGCTAAGGAAGCTAAAATGGAGAAAAAAATCA
CTGGATATACCACCGTTGATATATCCCAATGGCATCGTAAAGAACATTTTGAGGCATTTCAGTCAGTTGC
TCAATGTACCTATAACCAGACCGTTCAGCTGGATATTACGGCCTTTTTAAAGACCGTAAAGAAAAATAAG
CACAAGTTTTATCCGGCCTTTATTCACATTCTTGCCCGCCTGATGAATGCTCATCCGGAATTCCGTATGG
CAATGAAAGACGGTGAGCTGGTGATATGGGATAGTGTTCACCCTTGTTACACCGTTTTCCATGAGCAAAC
TGAAACGTTTTCATCGCTCTGGAGTGAATACCACGACGATTTCCGGCAGTTTCTACACATATATTCGCAA
GATGTGGCGTGTTACGGTGAAAACCTGGCCTATTTCCCTAAAGGGTTTATTGAGAATATGTTTTTCGTCT
CAGCCAATCCCTGGGTGAGTTTCACCAGTTTTGATTTAA
