>Addgene plasmid #40999 | pcDNA5/FRT/TO-Venus-Flag-Gateway (1124) | addgene partial sequence | sequence record 55422 | Hygro-R 5'-tatccacgccctcctacatc-3'
CTCCGAGAGCTGCATCAGGTCGGAGACGCTGTCGAACTTTTCGATCAGAAACTTCTCGACAGACGTCGCG
GTGAGTTCAGGCTTTTTGGCCAAGGAAGTTCCTATACTTTCTAGAGAATAGGAACTTCGGAATAGGAACT
TCTAGGTACGTGAACCATCACCCT
[91 nt withheld, positions 165-255]
G
[124 nt withheld, positions 257-380]
GGGGATACCCCCTAGAGCCCCAGCTGGTTCTTTCCGCCTCAGAAGCCATAGAGCCCACCGCATCCCCAGC
ATGCCTGCTATTGTCTTCCCAATCCTCCCCCTTGCTGTCCTGCCCCACCCCACCCCCCAGAATAGAATGA
CACCTACTCAGACAATGCGATGCAATTTCCTCATTTTATTAGGAAAGGACAGTGGGAGTGGCACCTTCCA
GGGTCAAGGAAGGCACGGGGGAGGGGCAAACAACAGATGGCTGGCAACTAGAAGGCACAGTCGAGGCTGA
TCAGCGGGTTTAAACGGGCCCTCTAGACTCGAGCTACTTGTCATCGTCATCCTTGTAGTCGATGTCATGA
TCTTTATAATCACCGTCATGGTCTTTGTAGTCAGCCCGGGATCCCTTGTACAGCTCGTCCATGCCGAGAG
TGATCCCGGCGGCGGTCACG
