>Addgene plasmid #40999 | pcDNA5/FRT/TO-Venus-Flag-Gateway (1124) | addgene partial sequence | sequence record 55424 | BGH-rev 5'-TAGAAGGCACAGTCGAGG-3'
CTCTAGACTCGAGCTACTTGTCATCGTCATCCTTGTAGTCGATGTCATGATCTTTATAATCACCGTCATG
GTCTTTGTAGTCAGCCCGGGATCCCTTGTACAGCTCGTCCATGCCGAGAGTGATCCCGGCGGCGGTCACG
AACTCCAGCAGGACCATGTGATCGCGCTTCTCGTTGGGGTCTTTGCTCAGGGCGGACTGGTAGCTCAGGT
AGTGGTTGTCGGGCAGCAGCACGGGGCCGTCGCCGATGGGGGTGTTCTGCTGGTAGTGGTCGGCGAGCTG
CACGCCGCCGTCCTCGATGTTGTGGCGGATCTTGAAGTTGGCCTTGATGCCGTTCTTCTGCTTGTCGGCG
GTGATATAGACGTTGTGGCTGTTGTAGTTGTACTCCAGCTTGTGCCCCAGGATGTTGCCGTCCTCCTTGA
AGTCGATGCCCTTCAGCTCGATGCGGTTCACCAGGGTGTCGCCCTCGAACTTCACCTCGGCGCGGGTCTT
GTAGTTGCCGTCGTCCTTGAAGAAGATGGTGCGCTCCTGGACGTAGCCTTCGGGCATGGCGGACTTGAAG
AAGTCGTGCTGCTTCATGTGGTCGGGGTAGCGGGCGAAGCACTGCAGGCCGTAGCCCAGGGTGGTCACGA
GGGTGGGCCAGGGCACGGGCAGCTTGCCGGTGGTGCAGATCAGCTTCAGGGTCAGCTTGCCGTAGGTGGC
ATCGCCCTCGCCCTCGCCGGACACGCTGAACTTGTGGCCGTTTACGTCGCCGTCCAGCTCGACCAGGATG
GGCACCACCCCGGTGAACAGCTCCTCGCCCTTGCTCACCATCCACCACACTGGACTAGTGGATCCGAGCT
CGGTACCAAGCTTAAATCGAACCACTT
